>Addgene plasmid #209504 | EC67893 | addgene full sequence | sequence record 413836 | Addgene NGS Result
CTAAATTGTAAGCGTTAATATTTTGTTAAAATTCGCGTTAAATTTTTGTTAAATCAGCTCATTTTTTAAC
CAATAGGCCGAAATCGGCAAAATCCCTTATAAATCAAAAGAATAGACCGAGATAGGGTTGAGTGGCCGCT
ACAGGGCGCTCCCATTCGCCATTCAGGCTGCGCAACTGTTGGGAAGGGCGTTTCGGTGCGGGCCTCTTCG
CTATTACGCCAGCTGGCGAAAGGGGGATGTGCTGCAAGGCGATTAAGTTGGGTAACGCCAGGGTTTTCCC
AGTCACGACGTTGTAAAACGACGGCCAGTGAGCGCGACGTAATACGACTCACTATAGGGCGAATTGGCGG
AAGGCCGTCAAGGCCGCATCGCATGAAGACAAGAGCCATGAATCCAAACCACACGGAGTTCAAATTCCCA
CAGATTAAGGCTCGTCCGTCGCACAAGGTAATGTGTGAATATTATATCTGTCGTGCAAAATTGCCTGGCC
TGCACAATTGCTGTTATAGTTGGCGGCAGGGAGAGTTTTAACATTGACTAGCGTGCTGATAATTTGTGAG
AAATAATAATTGACAAGTAGATACTGACATTTGAGAAGAGCTTCTGAACTGTTATTAGTAACAAAAATGG
AAAGCTGATGCACGGAAAAAGGAAAGAAAAAGCCATACTTTTTTTTAGGTAGGAAAAGAAAAAGCCATAC
GAGACTGATGTCTCTCAGATGGGCCGGGATCTGTCTATCTAGCAGGCAGCAGCCCACCAACCTCACGGGC
CAGCAATTACGAGTCCTTCTAAAAGCTCCCGCCGAGGGGCGCTGGCGCTGCTGTGCAGCAGCACGTCTAA
CATTAGTCCCACCTCGCCAGTTTACAGGGAGCAGAACCAGCTTATAAGCGGAGGCGCGGCACCAAGAAGC
ACCAGTGGTCTAGTGGTAGAATAGTACCCTGCCACGGTACAGACCCGGGTTCGATTCCCGGCTGGAAATA
ATTTCTACTAAGTGTAGATTGAGACCGCAGCTGGCACGACAGGTTTGCCGACTGGAAAGCGGGCAGTGAG
CGCAACGCAATTAATGTGAGTTAGCTCACTCATTAGGCACCCCAGGCTTTACACTTTATGCTTCCGGCTC
GTATGTTGTGTGGAATTGTGAGCGGATAACAATTTCACACAGGAAACAGCTATGACCATGATTACGCCAA
GCTTGCATGCCTGCAGGTCGACTCTAGAGGATCCCCGGGTACCGAGCTCGAATTCACTGGCCGTCGTTTT
ACAACGTCGTGACTGGGAAAACCCTGGCGTTACCCAACTTAATCGCCTTGCAGCACATCCCCCTTTCGCC
AGCTGGCGTAATAGCGAAGAGGCCCGCACCGATCGCCCTTCCCAACAGTTGCGCAGCCTGAATGGCGAAT
GGCGCCTGATGCGGTATTTTCTCCTTACGCATCTGTGCGGTATTTCACACCGCATATGGTGCACTCTCAG
TACAATCTGCTCTGATGCCGCATAGTTAAGCCAGCCCCGACACCCGCCAACACCCGCTGACGCGCCCTGA
CGGGCTTGTCTGCTCCCGGCATCCGCTTACAGACAAGCTGTGACGGTCTCATAATTTCTACTAAGTGTAG
ATTTTTTTTGCCTTGTCTTCCTGGCCTGGGCCTCATGGGCCTTCCGCTCACTGCCCGCTTTCCAGTCGGG
AAACCTGTCGTGCCAGCTGCATTAACATGGTCATAGCTGTTTCCTTGCGTATTGGGCGCTCTCCGCTTCC
TCGCTCACTGACTCGCTGCGCTCGGTCGTTCGGGTAAAGCCTGGGGTGCCTAATGAGCAAAAGGCCAGCA
AAAGGCCAGGAACCGTAAAAAGGCCGCGTTGCTGGCGTTTTTCCATAGGCTCCGCCCCCCTGACGAGCAT
CACAAAAATCGACGCTCAAGTCAGAGGTGGCGAAACCCGACAGGACTATAAAGATACCAGGCGTTTCCCC
CTGGAAGCTCCCTCGTGCGCTCTCCTGTTCCGACCCTGCCGCTTACCGGATACCTGTCCGCCTTTCTCCC
TTCGGGAAGCGTGGCGCTTTCTCATAGCTCACGCTGTAGGTATCTCAGTTCGGTGTAGGTCGTTCGCTCC
AAGCTGGGCTGTGTGCACGAACCCCCCGTTCAGCCCGACCGCTGCGCCTTATCCGGTAACTATCGTCTTG
AGTCCAACCCGGTAAGACACGACTTATCGCCACTGGCAGCAGCCACTGGTAACAGGATTAGCAGAGCGAG
GTATGTAGGCGGTGCTACAGAGTTCTTGAAGTGGTGGCCTAACTACGGCTACACTAGAAGAACAGTATTT
GGTATCTGCGCTCTGCTGAAGCCAGTTACCTTCGGAAAAAGAGTTGGTAGCTCTTGATCCGGCAAACAAA
CCACCGCTGGTAGCGGTGGTTTTTTTGTTTGCAAGCAGCAGATTACGCGCAGAAAAAAAGGATCTCAAGA
AGATCCTTTGATCTTTTCTACGGGGTCTGACGCTCAGTGGAACGAAAACTCACGTTAAGGGATTTTGGTC
ATGAGATTATCAAAAAGGATCTTCACCTAGATCCTTTTAAATTAAAAATGAAGTTTTAAATCAATCTAAA
GTATATATGAGTAAACTTGGTCTGACAGTTACCAATGCTTAATCAGTGAGGCACCTATCTCAGCGATCTG
TCTATTTCGTTCATCCATAGTTGCCTGACTCCCCGTCGTGTAGATAACTACGATACGGGAGGGCTTACCA
TCTGGCCCCAGTGCTGCAATGATACCGCGAGAACCACGCTCACCGGCTCCAGATTTATCAGCAATAAACC
AGCCAGCCGGAAGGGCCGAGCGCAGAAGTGGTCCTGCAACTTTATCCGCCTCCATCCAGTCTATTAATTG
TTGCCGGGAAGCTAGAGTAAGTAGTTCGCCAGTTAATAGTTTGCGCAACGTTGTTGCCATTGCTACAGGC
ATCGTGGTGTCACGCTCGTCGTTTGGTATGGCTTCATTCAGCTCCGGTTCCCAACGATCAAGGCGAGTTA
CATGATCCCCCATGTTGTGCAAAAAAGCGGTTAGCTCCTTCGGTCCTCCGATCGTTGTCAGAAGTAAGTT
GGCCGCAGTGTTATCACTCATGGTTATGGCAGCACTGCATAATTCTCTTACTGTCATGCCATCCGTAAGA
TGCTTTTCTGTGACTGGTGAGTACTCAACCAAGTCATTCTGAGAATAGTGTATGCGGCGACCGAGTTGCT
CTTGCCCGGCGTCAATACGGGATAATACCGCGCCACATAGCAGAACTTTAAAAGTGCTCATCATTGGAAA
ACGTTCTTCGGGGCGAAAACTCTCAAGGATCTTACCGCTGTTGAGATCCAGTTCGATGTAACCCACTCGT
GCACCCAACTGATCTTCAGCATCTTTTACTTTCACCAGCGTTTCTGGGTGAGCAAAAACAGGAAGGCAAA
ATGCCGCAAAAAAGGGAATAAGGGCGACACGGAAATGTTGAATACTCATACTCTTCCTTTTTCAATATTA
TTGAAGCATTTATCAGGGTTATTGTCTCATGAGCGGATACATATTTGAATGTATTTAGAAAAATAAACAA
ATAGGGGTTCCGCGCACATTTCCCCGAAAAGTGCCAC
Features (pLannotate 1.2.2; 17 found; start..end, strand, type, name):
      3..134     -  rep_origin     M13 ori (fragment): M13 bacteriophage origin of replication; arrow indicates direction of (+) strand synthesis
    155..311     -  CDS            lacZα (fragment): LacZα fragment of β-galactosidase; lacZ fragment
    320..338     +  promoter       T7 promoter: promoter for bacteriophage T7 RNA polymerase
    364..486     +  CDS            gsk3b (fragment): GSK3B_XENLA - Also known as Xgsk-3. Experimental evidence at protein level: Swiss-Prot protein existence level 1. Plays a role in the organization of the formation of the main body axis of developing embryo. Acts as an inhibitor of differentiation of primary neurons. Inhibits the ability of ectopically expressed NEUROD1 and other bHLH factors to promote early retinal cell differentiation. May participate in the Wnt signaling pathway. May regulate the circadian clock via phosphorylation of the major clock components. From Xenopus laevis (African clawed frog).
    911..974     +  ncRNA          tRNA: Accession: RF00005 - tRNA
   1007..1049    +  CDS            lacI (fragment): lac repressor; lacI; The lac repressor binds to the lac operator to inhibit transcription in E. coli. This inhibition can be relieved by adding lactose or isopropyl-β-D-thiogalactopyranoside (IPTG).
   1062..1083    +  protein_bind   CAP binding site: CAP binding activates transcription in the presence of cAMP. E. coli catabolite activator protein
   1098..1128    +  promoter       lac promoter: promoter for the E. coli lac operon
   1136..1152    +  protein_bind   lac operator: The lac repressor binds to the lac operator to inhibit transcription in E. coli. This inhibition can be relieved by adding lactose or isopropyl-β-D-thiogalactopyranoside (IPTG). lac repressor encoded by lacI
   1189..1245    -  misc_feature   MCS: pUC18/19 multiple cloning site
   1242..1399    +  CDS            lacZα (fragment): LacZα fragment of β-galactosidase; lacZ fragment
   1405..1504    -  misc_feature   bom (fragment): basis of mobility region from pBR322
   1658..1705    -  CDS            lacI (fragment): lac repressor; lacI; The lac repressor binds to the lac operator to inhibit transcription in E. coli. This inhibition can be relieved by adding lactose or isopropyl-β-D-thiogalactopyranoside (IPTG).
   1742..1782    -  rep_origin     RSF ori (fragment): Plasmids containing the RSF 1030 origin of replication can be propagated in E. coli cells that contain additional plasmids with compatible origins.
   1860..2448    -  rep_origin     ori: high-copy-number ColE1/pMB1/pBR322/pUC origin of replication
   2619..3479    -  CDS            AmpR: β-lactamase; bla; confers resistance to ampicillin, carbenicillin, and related antibiotics
   3480..3584    -  promoter       AmpR promoter: bla
