[The description below was written by a language model from this plasmid's Addgene catalogue record and pLannotate feature annotations shown in this document.]
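Description:
EC67893 is a small (about 3.6 kb) Golden Gate level 1, position 7 module from a CRISPR mutagenesis toolkit developed for barley and wheat. It serves as an acceptor plasmid for cloning protospacers for Cas12a editing. The backbone is recorded as unknown, but the feature table shows a high-copy ColE1/pUC-type origin and an ampicillin resistance gene (β-lactamase) with its own promoter for propagation and selection in E. coli. Fragments of an M13 origin, a bom region and a T7 promoter are typical remnants of a general cloning vector. A short hit annotated as a Xenopus gsk3b fragment is probably a spurious similarity match rather than a functional part.

The insert is named Cas12a-tRNA-DR-DR, with the species given as Lachnospiraceae bacterium, and is driven by the TaU3 promoter, a wheat U3 small nuclear RNA promoter of the kind used for Pol III transcription of guide RNAs. At this plasmid size, and with no nuclease coding sequence annotated, the construct appears to be a guide RNA expression unit rather than a carrier of Cas12a itself. The annotation software did not label the TaU3 promoter or the direct repeats, but it did find a tRNA element, which typically allows endogenous processing to release a clean crRNA. Immediately downstream lies a lac promoter/operator and lacZα cassette with a pUC multiple cloning site. This matches the listed LacZ marker and presumably sits between the two direct repeats as a blue/white screening dropout that is replaced when a protospacer is inserted, although the record does not state the cloning enzyme or sites. The finished guide unit would then be assembled with other level 1 modules into a higher-level plant transformation construct.
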