Addgene plasmid #209504: EC67893
Purpose: Cloning protospacers for Cas12a editing
Depositing lab: Wendy Harwood & Cristobal Uauy. Depositing organization: John Innes Centre. Publication: An optimised CRISPR Cas9 and Cas12a mutagenesis toolkit for Barley and Wheat. Lawrenson T, Clarke M, Kirby R, Forner M, Steuernagel B, Brown JKM, Harwood W. Plant Methods. 2024 Aug 13;20(1):123. doi: 10.1186/s13007-024-01234-y. PubMed 39138524.
Backbone
  Vector backbone: Unknown
  Vector type: CRISPR
  Selectable markers: LacZ
Growth in bacteria
  Bacterial resistance: Ampicillin, 100 μg/mL
  Growth temperature: 37°C
  Growth strain: DH5alpha
  Copy number: High Copy
Gene/Insert
  Gene/Insert name: Cas12a-tRNA-DR-DR
  Species: Lachnospiraceae bacterium
  Promoter: TaU3
  Cloning method: Restriction Enzyme; 5′ cloning site unknown (unknown if destroyed)
Terms and licenses: Academic/Nonprofit Terms; Industry Terms: Not Available to Industry
Depositor comments: GoldeGate level 1 position 7
How to cite: EC67893 was a gift from Wendy Harwood & Cristobal Uauy (Addgene plasmid # 209504 ; http://n2t.net/addgene:209504 ; RRID:Addgene_209504)
